>Addgene plasmid #209494 | EC67900 | addgene full sequence | sequence record 413979 | Addgene NGS Result
CTAAATTGTAAGCGTTAATATTTTGTTAAAATTCGCGTTAAATTTTTGTTAAATCAGCTCATTTTTTAAC
CAATAGGCCGAAATCGGCAAAATCCCTTATAAATCAAAAGAATAGACCGAGATAGGGTTGAGTGGCCGCT
ACAGGGCGCTCCCATTCGCCATTCAGGCTGCGCAACTGTTGGGAAGGGCGTTTCGGTGCGGGCCTCTTCG
CTATTACGCCAGCTGGCGAAAGGGGGATGTGCTGCAAGGCGATTAAGTTGGGTAACGCCAGGGTTTTCCC
AGTCACGACGTTGTAAAACGACGGCCAGTGAGCGCGACGTAATACGACTCACTATAGGGCGAATTGGCGG
AAGGCCGTCAAGGCCGCATCGCATGAAGACAATTACCTCACAGAGTGCCCCTCATTTATGTCAAACTATA
CACTTATCATGTCTGACATGACTTTGCAGTTAATTTTTTTGAACGGTGTCATGCTTTGCACAATTGTCCT
CCATCTATAATGTTTTACAAGAAACTATTTAATACTGTATTAACCTTTGCAGTAGGCATACTTGGTACCA
TAATTATCTACATGCTGTCATGTGGAGCTCGTGGTACATACAGTAGTTTTTTTGTTACTAAATACGGAGT
ACATTCGTATATGATATGTTCCCTAATTAGTTGCATCACTTTTTTGTCCTCATTGCTGCTCTACTCTAAA
CTTATGTTCCAGACAAGCCTACAACTGAGTCAGCCTGTCAGAGTTCTACTGTGTTTGGATAGATGTTCTA
GTGCAACTTTCTTCTTGTATGTTTAGTTAATCATAAGGACTCATTTTCTTACTACCTCCGGGACAGATGT
TTCTCAGATGGGCCGGGCTCTCTCTGCCCAGCAGGCAGCAGCAGCCCGACCTCATGGGCCAGCACCCACC
ACGAGTTCCAGCTAGGGGGTGTTGCTGCCTAACACTAACACTAACATTAGTCCCACCTCGCCAGTTTGCA
GGGATCGGAACCAGCTTATAAGCTGAGCTGAGGAAGAAGGTAGCACCAGTGGTCTAGTGGTAGAATAGTA
CCCTGCCACGGTACAGACCCGGGTTCGATTCCCGGCTGGAAATAATTTCTACTAAGTGTAGATTGAGACC
GCAGCTGGCACGACAGGTTTGCCGACTGGAAAGCGGGCAGTGAGCGCAACGCAATTAATGTGAGTTAGCT
CACTCATTAGGCACCCCAGGCTTTACACTTTATGCTTCCGGCTCGTATGTTGTGTGGAATTGTGAGCGGA
TAACAATTTCACACAGGAAACAGCTATGACCATGATTACGCCAAGCTTGCATGCCTGCAGGTCGACTCTA
GAGGATCCCCGGGTACCGAGCTCGAATTCACTGGCCGTCGTTTTACAACGTCGTGACTGGGAAAACCCTG
GCGTTACCCAACTTAATCGCCTTGCAGCACATCCCCCTTTCGCCAGCTGGCGTAATAGCGAAGAGGCCCG
CACCGATCGCCCTTCCCAACAGTTGCGCAGCCTGAATGGCGAATGGCGCCTGATGCGGTATTTTCTCCTT
ACGCATCTGTGCGGTATTTCACACCGCATATGGTGCACTCTCAGTACAATCTGCTCTGATGCCGCATAGT
TAAGCCAGCCCCGACACCCGCCAACACCCGCTGACGCGCCCTGACGGGCTTGTCTGCTCCCGGCATCCGC
TTACAGACAAGCTGTGACGGTCTCATAATTTCTACTAAGTGTAGATTTTTTTCAGATTGTCTTCCTGGCC
TGGGCCTCATGGGCCTTCCGCTCACTGCCCGCTTTCCAGTCGGGAAACCTGTCGTGCCAGCTGCATTAAC
ATGGTCATAGCTGTTTCCTTGCGTATTGGGCGCTCTCCGCTTCCTCGCTCACTGACTCGCTGCGCTCGGT
CGTTCGGGTAAAGCCTGGGGTGCCTAATGAGCAAAAGGCCAGCAAAAGGCCAGGAACCGTAAAAAGGCCG
CGTTGCTGGCGTTTTTCCATAGGCTCCGCCCCCCTGACGAGCATCACAAAAATCGACGCTCAAGTCAGAG
GTGGCGAAACCCGACAGGACTATAAAGATACCAGGCGTTTCCCCCTGGAAGCTCCCTCGTGCGCTCTCCT
GTTCCGACCCTGCCGCTTACCGGATACCTGTCCGCCTTTCTCCCTTCGGGAAGCGTGGCGCTTTCTCATA
GCTCACGCTGTAGGTATCTCAGTTCGGTGTAGGTCGTTCGCTCCAAGCTGGGCTGTGTGCACGAACCCCC
CGTTCAGCCCGACCGCTGCGCCTTATCCGGTAACTATCGTCTTGAGTCCAACCCGGTAAGACACGACTTA
TCGCCACTGGCAGCAGCCACTGGTAACAGGATTAGCAGAGCGAGGTATGTAGGCGGTGCTACAGAGTTCT
TGAAGTGGTGGCCTAACTACGGCTACACTAGAAGAACAGTATTTGGTATCTGCGCTCTGCTGAAGCCAGT
TACCTTCGGAAAAAGAGTTGGTAGCTCTTGATCCGGCAAACAAACCACCGCTGGTAGCGGTGGTTTTTTT
GTTTGCAAGCAGCAGATTACGCGCAGAAAAAAAGGATCTCAAGAAGATCCTTTGATCTTTTCTACGGGGT
CTGACGCTCAGTGGAACGAAAACTCACGTTAAGGGATTTTGGTCATGAGATTATCAAAAAGGATCTTCAC
CTAGATCCTTTTAAATTAAAAATGAAGTTTTAAATCAATCTAAAGTATATATGAGTAAACTTGGTCTGAC
AGTTACCAATGCTTAATCAGTGAGGCACCTATCTCAGCGATCTGTCTATTTCGTTCATCCATAGTTGCCT
GACTCCCCGTCGTGTAGATAACTACGATACGGGAGGGCTTACCATCTGGCCCCAGTGCTGCAATGATACC
GCGAGAACCACGCTCACCGGCTCCAGATTTATCAGCAATAAACCAGCCAGCCGGAAGGGCCGAGCGCAGA
AGTGGTCCTGCAACTTTATCCGCCTCCATCCAGTCTATTAATTGTTGCCGGGAAGCTAGAGTAAGTAGTT
CGCCAGTTAATAGTTTGCGCAACGTTGTTGCCATTGCTACAGGCATCGTGGTGTCACGCTCGTCGTTTGG
TATGGCTTCATTCAGCTCCGGTTCCCAACGATCAAGGCGAGTTACATGATCCCCCATGTTGTGCAAAAAA
GCGGTTAGCTCCTTCGGTCCTCCGATCGTTGTCAGAAGTAAGTTGGCCGCAGTGTTATCACTCATGGTTA
TGGCAGCACTGCATAATTCTCTTACTGTCATGCCATCCGTAAGATGCTTTTCTGTGACTGGTGAGTACTC
AACCAAGTCATTCTGAGAATAGTGTATGCGGCGACCGAGTTGCTCTTGCCCGGCGTCAATACGGGATAAT
ACCGCGCCACATAGCAGAACTTTAAAAGTGCTCATCATTGGAAAACGTTCTTCGGGGCGAAAACTCTCAA
GGATCTTACCGCTGTTGAGATCCAGTTCGATGTAACCCACTCGTGCACCCAACTGATCTTCAGCATCTTT
TACTTTCACCAGCGTTTCTGGGTGAGCAAAAACAGGAAGGCAAAATGCCGCAAAAAAGGGAATAAGGGCG
ACACGGAAATGTTGAATACTCATACTCTTCCTTTTTCAATATTATTGAAGCATTTATCAGGGTTATTGTC
TCATGAGCGGATACATATTTGAATGTATTTAGAAAAATAAACAAATAGGGGTTCCGCGCACATTTCCCCG
AAAAGTGCCAC
Features (pLannotate 1.2.2; 16 found; start..end, strand, type, name):
      3..134     -  rep_origin     M13 ori (fragment): M13 bacteriophage origin of replication; arrow indicates direction of (+) strand synthesis
    155..311     -  CDS            lacZα (fragment): LacZα fragment of β-galactosidase; lacZ fragment
    320..338     +  promoter       T7 promoter: promoter for bacteriophage T7 RNA polymerase
   1025..1088    +  ncRNA          tRNA: Accession: RF00005 - tRNA
   1121..1163    +  CDS            lacI (fragment): lac repressor; lacI; The lac repressor binds to the lac operator to inhibit transcription in E. coli. This inhibition can be relieved by adding lactose or isopropyl-β-D-thiogalactopyranoside (IPTG).
   1176..1197    +  protein_bind   CAP binding site: CAP binding activates transcription in the presence of cAMP. E. coli catabolite activator protein
   1212..1242    +  promoter       lac promoter: promoter for the E. coli lac operon
   1250..1266    +  protein_bind   lac operator: The lac repressor binds to the lac operator to inhibit transcription in E. coli. This inhibition can be relieved by adding lactose or isopropyl-β-D-thiogalactopyranoside (IPTG). lac repressor encoded by lacI
   1303..1359    -  misc_feature   MCS: pUC18/19 multiple cloning site
   1356..1513    +  CDS            lacZα (fragment): LacZα fragment of β-galactosidase; lacZ fragment
   1519..1618    -  misc_feature   bom (fragment): basis of mobility region from pBR322
   1772..1819    -  CDS            lacI (fragment): lac repressor; lacI; The lac repressor binds to the lac operator to inhibit transcription in E. coli. This inhibition can be relieved by adding lactose or isopropyl-β-D-thiogalactopyranoside (IPTG).
   1856..1896    -  rep_origin     RSF ori (fragment): Plasmids containing the RSF 1030 origin of replication can be propagated in E. coli cells that contain additional plasmids with compatible origins.
   1974..2562    -  rep_origin     ori: high-copy-number ColE1/pMB1/pBR322/pUC origin of replication
   2733..3593    -  CDS            AmpR: β-lactamase; bla; confers resistance to ampicillin, carbenicillin, and related antibiotics
   3594..3698    -  promoter       AmpR promoter: bla
