[The description below was written by a language model from this plasmid's Addgene catalogue record and pLannotate feature annotations shown in this document.]
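Description:
EC67900 is a small (about 3.7 kb) high-copy E. coli cloning plasmid from a CRISPR mutagenesis toolkit developed for barley and wheat. It serves as an acceptor for protospacers to be used in Cas12a editing. The backbone is not named in the record, but the annotated features show a pUC-type plasmid with a ColE1/pMB1-family origin and a β-lactamase gene under its own promoter for ampicillin selection. Several short fragments typical of cloning-vector lineages are also present (M13 ori, bom, lacI and RSF ori remnants, and a T7 promoter). The depositor describes it as a Golden Gate level 1, position 4 module. This implies it is meant to be assembled with other level 1 units into a larger multigene construct, although the record does not name the type IIS enzymes or cloning sites.

The insert is listed as "Cas12a-tRNA-DR-DR" with the HvU3 promoter and Lachnospiraceae bacterium as the species, consistent with guide architecture for LbCas12a. At this plasmid size, and with no nuclease coding sequence annotated, the insert appears to be a guide RNA expression scaffold rather than the Cas12a gene itself. The feature table identifies a tRNA element, followed by a lac promoter/operator, pUC multiple cloning site and lacZα fragment. The promoter and the direct repeats (DR) are not annotated. A plausible reading is that the lacZα cassette sits between the two direct repeats as a dropout marker. Replacing it with a protospacer would then allow blue/white screening, which fits the listing of LacZ as the selectable marker. In that arrangement, the tRNA would help process the transcript and release the crRNA in plant cells.
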