Addgene plasmid #209494: EC67900
Purpose: Cloning protospacers for Cas12a editing
Depositing lab: Wendy Harwood & Cristobal Uauy. Depositing organization: John Innes Centre. Publication: An optimised CRISPR Cas9 and Cas12a mutagenesis toolkit for Barley and Wheat. Lawrenson T, Clarke M, Kirby R, Forner M, Steuernagel B, Brown JKM, Harwood W. Plant Methods. 2024 Aug 13;20(1):123. doi: 10.1186/s13007-024-01234-y. PubMed 39138524.
Backbone
  Vector backbone: Unknown
  Vector type: CRISPR
  Selectable markers: LacZ
Growth in bacteria
  Bacterial resistance: Ampicillin, 100 μg/mL
  Growth temperature: 37°C
  Growth strain: DH5alpha
  Copy number: High Copy
Gene/Insert
  Gene/Insert name: Cas12a-tRNA-DR-DR
  Species: Lachnospiraceae bacterium
  Promoter: HvU3
  Cloning method: Restriction Enzyme; 5′ cloning site unknown (unknown if destroyed)
Terms and licenses: Academic/Nonprofit Terms; Industry Terms: Not Available to Industry
Depositor comments: GoldeGate level 1 position 4
How to cite: EC67900 was a gift from Wendy Harwood & Cristobal Uauy (Addgene plasmid # 209494 ; http://n2t.net/addgene:209494 ; RRID:Addgene_209494)
